>Addgene plasmid #184316 | WT (DVD) | addgene full sequence | sequence record 362156 | Addgene NGS Result
GTATTTGCGTACAAGTCCTTTCTAATAGCTGCAGCACACTTCATGATAGAATTGTAAGTAGTCTCGTGGA
TTCCACATGCCTCCATTCCCAAAAATGATGGCTGGAACAGGGCCTCAGGACATCGAAATCTTTCGTTGCC
GATGGTAATAACCTGACCGTCTGGCAATTCGTAAGACTTCTCAAGTGAACTACTAGATGCAGCTGTAGCC
ATTTCCTGTTCAAAATCAAGGGCAACGTAACACAATTTTTCCTTAATATCTCTGACAATCTCACGCTCAG
CAGTTGTGGTAAAGGAGTACCCTCGTTCTGTAAGAATTTTCATAAGGTAATCAGTCAGGTCACGGCCAGC
CAAATCTAGACGCAAAATAGCATGAGGTAAAGCATAACCTTCGTATATTGGTACAGTATGAGAGACCCCA
TCTCCTGAGTCTAAAACTATTCCCGTGGTTCTGCCTGAAGCATACAAGGACAATACAGCTTGGATGGCGA
CATACATGGCTGGAGTGTTGAAAGTCTCGAACATTATTTGGGTCATTTTTTCTCTATTGGCTTTTGGATT
AAGAGGAGCCTCTGTCAATAAGACTGGATGCTCTTCAGGTGCCACTCTCAATTCGTTGTAGAATGTGTGA
TGCCAGATTTTCTCCATGTCATCCCAGTTAGTAACTATACCATGCTCAATTGGGTACTTCAATGTCAATA
TTCCTCTTTTAGATTGAGCTTCGTCTCCCACGTAAGAGTCTTTTTGACCCATGCCGACCATTACGCCTTG
ATGACGGGGTCGACCTACAATAGAAGGGAAAACAGCTCTAGGGGCGTCGTCCCCAGCAAAACCTGCTTTA
CACATACCTGAACCGTTATCCACAACCAAGGCGGCTACCTCCTCATCACACATATGGCCTTGAAAGTACA
AGTTTTCTGATCCACCACTTCCTCCGGATCCGCCAGATCCACCTGATCCTCCTGAACCACCACTTCCTCC
AGAACCGCCAGAGCCACCGGATCCACCACTTTCACCGGCTTGTTTTTCCTGTTCAATAGTCTCCTTACTA
GGTAGAGGGTTCTTCTCCTGGGTCTCTGTTTTTTTTAACTTGGATTTGTCAAACTTCTCAATCTCAGCCA
TGTCGGGCTTGTCGGAGGCAGATCCACCAGAACCTCCGGAGCCGCCGTGATGATGATGATGGTGACCCAT
GGCGAATTCCTCGTTTCGAATAATTAGTTGTTTTTTGATCTTCTCAAGTTGTCGTTAAAAGTCGTTAAAA
TCAAAAGCTTGTCAATTGGAACCAGTCGCAATTATGAAAGTAAGCTAATAATGATGATAAAAAAAAAGGT
TTAAGACAGGGCAGCTTCCTTCTGTTTATATATTGCTGTCAAGTAGGGGTTAGAACAGTTAAATTTTGAT
CATGAACGTTAGGCTATCAGCAGTATTCCCACCAGAATCTTGGAAGCATACAATGTGGAGACAATGCATA
ATCATCCAAAAAGCGGGTGTTTCCCCATTTGCGTTTCGGCACAGGTGCACCGGGGTTCAGAAGCGATAGA
GAGACTGCGCTAAGCATTAATGAGATTATTTTTGAGCATTCGTCAATCAATACCAAACAAGACAAACGGT
ATGCCGACTTTTGGAAGTTTCTTTTTGACCAACTGGCCGTTAGCATTTCAACGAACCAAACTTAGTTCAT
CTTGGATGAGATCACGCTTTTGTCATATTAGGTTCCAAGACAGCGTTTAAACTGTCAGTTTTGGGCCATT
TGGGGAACATGAAACTATTTGACCCCACACTCAGAAAGCCCTCATCTGGAGTGATGTTCGGGTGTAATGC
GGAGCTTGTTGCATTCGGAAATAAACAAACATGAACCTCGCCAGGGGGGCCAGGATAGACAGGCTAATAA
AGTCATGGTGTTAGTAGCCTAATAGAAGGAATTGGAATGAGCGAGCTCCAATCAAGCCCAATAACTGGGC
TGGTTTTTCGATGGCAAAAGTGGGTGTTGAGGAGAAGAGGAGTGGAGGTCCTGCGTTTGCAACGGTCTGC
TGCTAGTGTATCCCCTCCTGTTGCGTTTGGCACTTATGTGTGAGAATGGACCTGTGGATGTCGGATGGCA
AAAAGGTTTCATTCAACCTTTCGTCTTTGGATGTTAGATCTGATCTCATGACCAAAATCCCTTAACGTGA
GTTTTCGTTCCACTGAGCGTCAGACCCCGTAGAAAAGATCAAAGGATCTTCTTGAGATCCTTTTTTTCTG
CGCGTAATCTGCTGCTTGCAAACAAAAAAACCACCGCTACCAGCGGTGGTTTGTTTGCCGGATCAAGAGC
TACCAACTCTTTTTCCGAAGGTAACTGGCTTCAGCAGAGCGCAGATACCAAATACTGTTCTTCTAGTGTA
GCCGTAGTTAGGCCACCACTTCAAGAACTCTGTAGCACCGCCTACATACCTCGCTCTGCTAATCCTGTTA
CCAGTGGCTGCTGCCAGTGGCGATAAGTCGTGTCTTACCGGGTTGGACTCAAGACGATAGTTACCGGATA
AGGCGCAGCGGTCGGGCTGAACGGGGGGTTCGTGCACACAGCCCAGCTTGGAGCGAACGACCTACACCGA
ACTGAGATACCTACAGCGTGAGCTATGAGAAAGCGCCACGCTTCCCGAAGGGAGAAAGGCGGACAGGTAT
CCGGTAAGCGGCAGGGTCGGAACAGGAGAGCGCACGAGGGAGCTTCCAGGGGGAAACGCCTGGTATCTTT
ATAGTCCTGTCGGGTTTCGCCACCTCTGACTTGAGCGTCGATTTTTGTGATGCTCGTCAGGGGGGCGGAG
CCTATGGAAAAACGCCAGCAACGCGGCCTTTTTACGGTTCCTGGCCTTTTGCTGGCCTTTTGCTCACATG
TTGGTCTCCAGCTTGCAAATTAAAGCCTTCGAGCGTCCCAAAACCTTCTCAAGCAAGGTTTTCAGTATAA
TGTTACATGCGTACACGCGTCTGTACAGAAAAAAAAGAAAAATTTGAAATATAAATAACGTTCTTAATAC
TAACATAACTATAAAAAAATAAATAGGGACCTAGACTTCAGGTTGTCTAACTCCTTCCTTTTCGGTTAGA
GCGGATGTGGGGGGAGGGCGTGAATGTAAGCGTGACATAACTAATTACATGATATCGACAAAGGAAAAGG
GGGACGGATCTCCGAGGCCTCGTGATCCTACCCACGTAATATGGACACAGGCCTAAGCGAGGTTCTTGTT
TTCAAATTGTTCCGGACTGAGGCCGCCACACCAACTGTGCCGCCGCCACCGATTGTAATCACATTCGATA
TAATTAAACACCGTTGCCCGCATTATTTCCCGGCTGATAAAGTGTTCTCCATGGATACATTCCACTTTCA
GCGAATGAAAGAAGCTTTCCACGCAGGCATTATCGTAGCAGCAACCTTTTGCGCTCATACTTCCACGCAG
ATTATGCCGCTTCAGTTGCGCCTGATAATCTGCTGAACAGTACTGGCCTCCACGGTCCGTGTGAACGATA
ACGTTCCGGGGCCTCTTACGCCGCCACAGCGCCATCTGCAGGGCATCGCAGGCCAGTTGCGCCGTCATGC
GTGGCGACATTGACCAGCCAATAACGGCACGTGACCACAGGTCAATGACCACTGCCAGATACAGCCAGCC
TTCATCTGTACGTAAGTACGTGATGTCTCCTGCCCACTTCTGGTTCGGGCCACTGGCGTAAAAATCCTGC
TCCAACAGATTTTCTGACACAGGCAGGCCGTGTGCGCGGTAGCTGACCGGGCTGAACTTCCGGGAGGCCT
TTGCCCTCAGTCCCTGACGGCGCAGGCTTGCCGCCACGGTTTTTACGTTAAAGGGGTAACCCTGAGCACG
CAGTTCATCCGTCAGGCGTGGGGCACCGTAACGCTGTTTTGACCGGGTAAAAGCCGCGAGGACAACGCTG
TCGCAGTGTTGGCGGAACTGCTGACGCGTGCTTATCCTTGTCCGCCGCTGACACCACGTATACCAGCCGC
TGCGGGCCACCCGGAGCACGCGGCACATTGCTTTGATGCTGAACTCAGCCTGATGTTTTTCAATAAAGAC
ATACTTCATTTCAGGCGCTTCGCGAAGTATGTCGCGGCCTTTTGGAGGATAGCCAGCTCTTCATCCCGTT
CTGCCAGCTGGCGTTTGAGACGTGCAATCTCGGTAGACATCTCCAGTTCACGTTCAGAAGACGTCTGCTG
ATTTTGCTGTTTACTGCGCCAGTTGTAGAGCTGTGATTCATACAGGCTGAGTTCACGGGCTGCGGCAGTA
ACACCGATGCGTTCAGCAAGCTTCAGGGCTTCACTGCGAAATTCAGGCGAATGCTGTTTACGGGGTTTTT
TACTGGTTGATACTGTTTTTGTCATGTGAGTCACCTCTGACTGAGAGTTTACTCACTTAGCCGCGTGTCC
ACTATTGCTGGGTAAGATCATCGGACCCGTCGGGCCGCGTCGGACGTGTCAGTCCTGCTCCTCGGCCACG
AAGTGCACGCAGTTGCCGGCCGGGTCGCGCAGGGCGAACTCCCGCCCCCACGGCTGCTCGCCGATCTCGG
TCATGGCCGGCCCGGAGGCGTCCCGGAAGTTCGTGGACACGACCTCCGACCACTCGGCGTACAGCTCGTC
CAGGCCGCGCACCCACACCCAGGCCAGGGTGTTGTCCGGCACCACCTGGTCCTGGACCGCGCTGATGAAC
AGGGTCACGTCGTCCCGGACCACACCGGCGAAGTCGTCCTCCACGAAGTCCCGGGAGAACCCGAGCCGGT
CGGTCCAGAACTCGACCGCTCCGGCGACGTCGCGCGCGGTGAGCACCGGAACGGCACTGGTCAACTTGGC
CATGGTTTAGTTCCTCACCTTGTCGTATTATACTATGCCGATATACTATGCCGATGATTAATTGTCAACA
CCGCCCTTAGATTAGATTGCTATGCTTTCTTTCTAATGAGCAAGAAGTAAAAAAAGTTGTAATAGAACAA
GAAAAATGAAACTGAAACTTGAGAAATTGAAGACCGTTTATTAACTTAAATATCAATGGGAGGTCATCGA
AAGAGAAAAAAATCAAAAAAAAAAATTTTCAAGAAAAAGAAACGTGATAAAAATTTTTATTGCCTTTTTC
GACGAAGAAAAAGAAACGAGGCGGTCTCTTTTTTCTTTTCCAAACCTTTAGTACGGGTAATTAACGACAC
CCTAGAGGAAGAAAGAGGGGAAATTTAGTATGCTGTGCTTGGGTGTTTTGAAGTGGTACGGCGATGCGCG
GAGTCCGAGAAAATCTGGAAGAGTAAAAAAGGAGTAGAAACATTTTGAAGCTATGGTGTGTGGGGGATCC
GCACAAACGAAGGTCTCACTTAATCTTCTGTACTCTGAAGAGGAGTGGGAAATACCAAGAAAAACATCAA
ACTCGAATGATTTTCCCAAACCCCTACCACAAGATATTCATCAGCTGCGAGATAGGCTGATCAGGAGCAA
GCTCGTACGAGAAGAAACAAAATGACAAAAAAAATCCTATACTATATAGGTTACAAATAAAAAAGTATCA
AAAATGAAGCCTGCATCTCTCAGGCAAATGGCATTCTGACATCCTCTTGATTAGAATCTAGCAAGACCGG
TCTTCTCGTAAGTGCCCAACTTGAACTGAGGAACAGTCATGTCTAAGGCTACAAACTCAATGATGATGAT
GATGATGGTCGACGGCGCTATTCAGATCCTCTTCTGAGATGAGTTTTTGTTCTAGAAAGCTGGCGGCCGC
TTAAAAGCACTTACGGTGGACGATACTTGGTCCTGATTCATCGTATTCCTGTTTAGAGATCCACATTTGT
TGGAATGTACTAAGAGAGGCCAATATAGAACCGCCTATCCAAACAGAATACTTACGCTCAGGTGGTGCGA
TGATTTTAATTTTCATAGTAGATGGAGCCAAGGCCGTGATTTCCTTTTGCATTCTATCTGCAATACCTGG
GTACATCGTAGTTCCTCCACTCAGGACC
Features (pLannotate 1.2.2; 13 found; start..end, strand, type, name):
   1014..1136    -  CDS            TMSB4 (fragment): TYB4_BOVIN - Also known as THYB4. Experimental evidence at protein level: Swiss-Prot protein existence level 1. Seraspenide inhibits the entry of hematopoietic pluripotent stem cells into the S-phase. From Bos taurus (Bovine).
   1202..2140    -  promoter       AOX1 promoter: Pichia pastoris AOX1; inducible promoter, regulated by methanol
   2222..2810    +  rep_origin     ori: high-copy-number ColE1/pMB1/pBR322/pUC origin of replication
   2885..3132    -  terminator     CYC1 terminator: S. cerevisiae CYC1; transcription terminator for CYC1
   3206..4069    -  CDS            insF1: INSF1_ECOLI - Protein inferred from homology: Swiss-Prot protein existence level 3. Involved in the transposition of the insertion sequence IS3. From Escherichia coli (strain K12).
   4069..4365    -  CDS            insE1: INSE1_ECOLI - Protein inferred from homology: Swiss-Prot protein existence level 3. Involved in the transposition of the insertion sequence IS3. From Escherichia coli (strain K12).
   4459..4833    -  CDS            BleoR: antibiotic-binding protein; Sh ble from Streptoalloteichus hindustanus; confers resistance to bleomycin, phleomycin, and Zeocin™
   4852..4899    -  promoter       EM7 promoter: synthetic bacterial promoter&nbsp
   4906..5313    -  promoter       TEF1 promoter: S. cerevisiae TEF1; promoter for EF-1α
   5334..5580    -  terminator     AOX1 terminator: Pichia pastoris AOX1; transcription terminator for AOX1
   5584..5649    -  CDS            AOX1 (fragment): ALOX1_KOMPC - Experimental evidence at protein level: Swiss-Prot protein existence level 1. Major isoform of alcohol oxidase, which catalyzes the oxidation of methanol to formaldehyde and hydrogen peroxide, the first step in the methanol utilization pathway of methylotrophic yeasts. From Komagataella phaffii (strain ATCC 76273 / CBS 7435 / CECT 11047 / NRRL Y-11430 / Wegner 21-1) (Yeast) (Pichia pastoris).
   5660..5677    -  CDS            capTEV™ (fragment): composite tag for in vivo biotinylation, TEV protease cleavage, and 6xHis tagging
   5744..893     -  CDS            Act5C (across the origin): ACT1_DROME - Experimental evidence at protein level: Swiss-Prot protein existence level 1. Multiple isoforms are involved in various cellular functions such as cytoskeleton structure, cell mobility, chromosome movement and muscle contraction. From Drosophila melanogaster (Fruit fly).
