[The description below was written by a language model from this plasmid's Addgene catalogue record and pLannotate feature annotations shown in this document.]
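Description:
WT (DVD) is a Pichia pastoris (Komagataella phaffii) expression plasmid built on Invitrogen's pPICZ B backbone for producing Drosophila melanogaster cytoplasmic actin Act5C. The actin coding sequence was cloned between EcoRI and NotI downstream of the methanol-inducible AOX1 promoter and is followed by the AOX1 transcription terminator. The record describes a hexahistidine tag and thymosin β4 fused at the N-terminus of the insert, and the feature table agrees in placing a thymosin β4 fragment between the promoter and the Act5C reading frame. A short 6xHis-like match (annotated as a capTEV fragment) lies downstream of actin, probably the His tag region native to the vector. Thymosin β4 binds actin monomers and sequesters them from polymerization, so the fusion presumably helps keep the recombinant actin monomeric during expression, while the His tag allows affinity purification. The meaning of "DVD" in the name is not explained in the record.

Propagation in E. coli relies on a high-copy ColE1/pUC-type origin. Selection in both hosts uses a single Sh ble (Zeocin resistance) gene, driven by the yeast TEF1 promoter and the bacterial EM7 promoter in tandem and ended by the CYC1 terminator. pPICZ vectors carry no yeast replication origin and are normally integrated into the Pichia genome. The depositor notes that strain GS115 is a suitable host.

The sequenced plasmid (5,978 nt) is longer than backbone plus insert would predict. The annotation shows E. coli IS3 transposase genes (insE1/insF1) between the resistance gene and the CYC1 terminator, which suggests an insertion sequence was acquired during bacterial propagation.

The stated purpose is to produce G-actin for NMR studies of monomer dynamics.
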