Addgene plasmid #184316: WT (DVD)
Purpose: To study dynamics of G-actin using NMR spectroscopy.
Depositing lab: Michael Rosen. Depositing organization: University of Texas Southwestern Medical Center. Publication: Bound nucleotide can control the dynamic architecture of monomeric actin. Ali R, Zahm JA, Rosen MK. Nat Struct Mol Biol. 2022 Apr;29(4):320-328. doi: 10.1038/s41594-022-00743-5. Epub 2022 Mar 24. PubMed 35332323.
Backbone
  Vector backbone: pPICZ B
  Backbone manufacturer: Invitrogen
  Backbone size w/o insert (bp): 3328
  Vector type: Yeast Expression
  Selectable markers: Zeocin
Growth in bacteria
  Bacterial resistance: Bleocin (Zeocin), 50 μg/mL
  Growth temperature: 37°C
  Growth strain: DH5alpha
  Copy number: Unknown
Gene/Insert
  Gene/Insert name: Act5C
  Species: D. melanogaster (fly)
  Insert size (bp): 1431
  Entrez Gene: Act5C (a.k.a. Dmel_CG4027, A, A4V404_DROME, ACT, ACT1_DROME, ACT5C, Ac5C, Act, Act-5C, Act5, Act5c, Actin, Actin/BAP47, Actin5C, ArpA, BAP47, Bap47, CG4027, Dmel\CG4027, F-ACTIN, F-Actin, F-actin, G-actin, M32055, T11, act, act 5C, act5C, actin, actin5C, actomyosin, anon-EST:fe2D2, beta-Actin, beta-actin, beta-actin/Bap47, chrX:5748184..5748304, cyt5C, f-actin, l(1)G0009, l(1)G0010, l(1)G0025, l(1)G0079, l(1)G0117, l(1)G0177, l(1)G0245, l(1)G0330, l(1)G0420, l(1)G0486)
  Promoter: AOX1
  Tag / fusion protein: Hexahistidine followed by B-thymosin (N terminal on insert)
  Cloning method: Restriction Enzyme; 5′ cloning site EcoRI (not destroyed); 3′ cloning site NotI (not destroyed)
  Sequencing primers: 5′ 5'-GACTGGTTCCAATTGACAAGC-3'; 3′ 5'-GCAAATGGCATTCTGACATCC-3'
Resource information
  A portion of this plasmid was derived from a plasmid made by: Lab stock
Terms and licenses: Academic/Nonprofit Terms; Industry Terms: Not Available to Industry
Depositor comments: Insert was expressed in fusion with beta-thymosin4. Can be expressed in GS115.
How to cite: WT (DVD) was a gift from Michael Rosen (Addgene plasmid # 184316 ; http://n2t.net/addgene:184316 ; RRID:Addgene_184316)
